>Addgene plasmid #188674 | SGEP-sh-Hs-PHGDH-1957 | addgene full sequence | sequence record 375081 | Addgene NGS Result
CGCGGAACCCCTATTTGTTTATTTTTCTAAATACATTCAAATATGTATCCGCTCATGAGACAATAACCCT
GATAAATGCTTCAATAATATTGAAAAAGGAAGAGTATGAGTATTCAACATTTCCGTGTCGCCCTTATTCC
CTTTTTTGCGGCATTTTGCCTTCCTGTTTTTGCTCACCCAGAAACGCTGGTGAAAGTAAAAGATGCTGAA
GATCAGTTGGGTGCACGAGTGGGTTACATCGAACTGGATCTCAACAGCGGTAAGATCCTTGAGAGTTTTC
GCCCCGAAGAACGTTTTCCAATGATGAGCACTTTTAAAGTTCTGCTATGTGGCGCGGTATTATCCCGTAT
TGACGCCGGGCAAGAGCAACTCGGTCGCCGCATACACTATTCTCAGAATGACTTGGTTGAGTACTCACCA
GTCACAGAAAAGCATCTTACGGATGGCATGACAGTAAGAGAATTATGCAGTGCTGCCATAACCATGAGTG
ATAACACTGCGGCCAACTTACTTCTGACAACGATCGGAGGACCGAAGGAGCTAACCGCTTTTTTGCACAA
CATGGGGGATCATGTAACTCGCCTTGATCGTTGGGAACCGGAGCTGAATGAAGCCATACCAAACGACGAG
CGTGACACCACGATGCCTGTAGCAATGGCAACAACGTTGCGCAAACTATTAACTGGCGAACTACTTACTC
TAGCTTCCCGGCAACAATTAATAGACTGGATGGAGGCGGATAAAGTTGCAGGACCACTTCTGCGCTCGGC
CCTTCCGGCTGGCTGGTTTATTGCTGATAAATCTGGAGCCGGTGAGCGTGGGTCTCGCGGTATCATTGCA
GCACTGGGGCCAGATGGTAAGCCCTCCCGTATCGTAGTTATCTACACGACGGGGAGTCAGGCAACTATGG
ATGAACGAAATAGACAGATCGCTGAGATAGGTGCCTCACTGATTAAGCATTGGTAACTGTCAGACCAAGT
TTACTCATATATACTTTAGATTGATTTAAAACTTCATTTTTAATTTAAAAGGATCTAGGTGAAGATCCTT
TTTGATAATCTCATGACCAAAATCCCTTAACGTGAGTTTTCGTTCCACTGAGCGTCAGACCCCGTAGAAA
AGATCAAAGGATCTTCTTGAGATCCTTTTTTTCTGCGCGTAATCTGCTGCTTGCAAACAAAAAAACCACC
GCTACCAGCGGTGGTTTGTTTGCCGGATCAAGAGCTACCAACTCTTTTTCCGAAGGTAACTGGCTTCAGC
AGAGCGCAGATACCAAATACTGTTCTTCTAGTGTAGCCGTAGTTAGGCCACCACTTCAAGAACTCTGTAG
CACCGCCTACATACCTCGCTCTGCTAATCCTGTTACCAGTGGCTGCTGCCAGTGGCGATAAGTCGTGTCT
TACCGGGTTGGACTCAAGACGATAGTTACCGGATAAGGCGCAGCGGTCGGGCTGAACGGGGGGTTCGTGC
ACACAGCCCAGCTTGGAGCGAACGACCTACACCGAACTGAGATACCTACAGCGTGAGCTATGAGAAAGCG
CCACGCTTCCCGAAGGGAGAAAGGCGGACAGGTATCCGGTAAGCGGCAGGGTCGGAACAGGAGAGCGCAC
GAGGGAGCTTCCAGGGGGAAACGCCTGGTATCTTTATAGTCCTGTCGGGTTTCGCCACCTCTGACTTGAG
CGTCGATTTTTGTGATGCTCGTCAGGGGGGCGGAGCCTATGGAAAAACGCCAGCAACGCGGCCTTTTTAC
GGTTCCTGGCCTTTTGCTGGCCTTTTGCTCACATGTTCTTTCCTGCGTTATCCCCTGATTCTGTGGATAA
CCGTATTACCGCCTTTGAGTGAGCTGATACCGCTCGCCGCAGCCGAACGACCGAGCGCAGCGAGTCAGTG
AGCGAGGAAGCGGAAGAGCGCCCAATACGCAAACCGCCTCTCCCCGCGCGTTGGCCGATTCATTAATGCA
GCTGGCACGACAGGTTTCCCGACTGGAAAGCGGGCAGTGAGCGCAACGCAATTAATGTGAGTTAGCTCAC
TCATTAGGCACCCCAGGCTTTACACTTTATGCTTCCGGCTCGTATGTTGTGTGGAATTGTGAGCGGATAA
CAATTTCACACAGGAAACAGCTATGACCATGATTACGCCAAGCGCGCAATTAACCCTCACTAAAGGGAAC
AAAAGCTGGAGCTGCAAGCTTAATGTAGTCTTATGCAATACTCTTGTAGTCTTGCAACATGGTAACGATG
AGTTAGCAACATGCCTTACAAGGAGAGAAAAAGCACCGTGCATGCCGATTGGTGGAAGTAAGGTGGTACG
ATCGTGCCTTATTAGGAAGGCAACAGACGGGTCTGACATGGATTGGACGAACCACTGAATTGCCGCATTG
CAGAGATATTGTATTTAAGTGCCTAGCTCGATACATAAACGGGTCTCTCTGGTTAGACCAGATCTGAGCC
TGGGAGCTCTCTGGCTAACTAGGGAACCCACTGCTTAAGCCTCAATAAAGCTTGCCTTGAGTGCTTCAAG
TAGTGTGTGCCCGTCTGTTGTGTGACTCTGGTAACTAGAGATCCCTCAGACCCTTTTAGTCAGTGTGGAA
AATCTCTAGCAGTGGCGCCCGAACAGGGACTTGAAAGCGAAAGGGAAACCAGAGGAGCTCTCTCGACGCA
GGACTCGGCTTGCTGAAGCGCGCACGGCAAGAGGCGAGGGGCGGCGACTGGTGAGTACGCCAAAAATTTT
GACTAGCGGAGGCTAGAAGGAGAGAGATGGGTGCGAGAGCGTCAGTATTAAGCGGGGGAGAATTAGATCG
CGATGGGAAAAAATTCGGTTAAGGCCAGGGGGAAAGAAAAAATATAAATTAAAACATATAGTATGGGCAA
GCAGGGAGCTAGAACGATTCGCAGTTAATCCTGGCCTGTTAGAAACATCAGAAGGCTGTAGACAAATACT
GGGACAGCTACAACCATCCCTTCAGACAGGATCAGAAGAACTTAGATCATTATATAATACAGTAGCAACC
CTCTATTGTGTGCATCAAAGGATAGAGATAAAAGACACCAAGGAAGCTTTAGACAAGATAGAGGAAGAGC
AAAACAAAAGTAAGACCACCGCACAGCAAGCGGCCGCTGATCTTCAGACCTGGAGGAGGAGATATGAGGG
ACAATTGGAGAAGTGAATTATATAAATATAAAGTAGTAAAAATTGAACCATTAGGAGTAGCACCCACCAA
GGCAAAGAGAAGAGTGGTGCAGAGAGAAAAAAGAGCAGTGGGAATAGGAGCTTTGTTCCTTGGGTTCTTG
GGAGCAGCAGGAAGCACTATGGGCGCAGCGTCAATGACGCTGACGGTACAGGCCAGACAATTATTGTCTG
GTATAGTGCAGCAGCAGAACAATTTGCTGAGGGCTATTGAGGCGCAACAGCATCTGTTGCAACTCACAGT
CTGGGGCATCAAGCAGCTCCAGGCAAGAATCCTGGCTGTGGAAAGATACCTAAAGGATCAACAGCTCCTG
GGGATTTGGGGTTGCTCTGGAAAACTCATTTGCACCACTGCTGTGCCTTGGAATGCTAGTTGGAGTAATA
AATCTCTGGAACAGATTTGGAATCACACGACCTGGATGGAGTGGGACAGAGAAATTAACAATTACACAAG
CTTAATACACTCCTTAATTGAAGAATCGCAAAACCAGCAAGAAAAGAATGAACAAGAATTATTGGAATTA
GATAAATGGGCAAGTTTGTGGAATTGGTTTAACATAACAAATTGGCTGTGGTATATAAAATTATTCATAA
TGATAGTAGGAGGCTTGGTAGGTTTAAGAATAGTTTTTGCTGTACTTTCTATAGTGAATAGAGTTAGGCA
GGGATATTCACCATTATCGTTTCAGACCCACCTCCCAACCCCGAGGGGACCCGACAGGCCCGAAGGAATA
GAAGAAGAAGGTGGAGAGAGAGACAGAGACAGATCCATTCGATTAGTGAACGGATCTCGACGGTATCGGT
TAACTTTTAAAAGAAAAGGGGGGATTGGGGGGTACAGTGCAGGGGAAAGAATAGTAGACATAATAGCAAC
AGACATACAAACTAAAGAATTACAAAAACAAATTACAAAAATTCAAAATTTTATCGATCACGAGACTAGC
CTCGATCGAGCTAGCTGCAGTAACGCCATTTTGCAAGGCATGGAAAAATACCAAACCAAGAATAGAGAAG
TTCAGATCAAGGGCGGGTACATGAAAATAGCTAACGTTGGGCCAAACAGGATATCTGCGGTGAGCAGTTT
CGGCCCCGGCCCGGGGCCAAGAACAGATGGTCACCGCAGTTTCGGCCCCGGCCCGAGGCCAAGAACAGAT
GGTCCCCAGATATGGCCCAACCCTCAGCAGTTTCTTAAGACCCATCAGATGTTTCCAGGCTCCCCCAAGG
ACCTGAAATGACCCTGCGCCTTATTTGAATTAACCAATCAGCCTGCTTCTCGCTTCTGTTCGCGCGCTTC
TGCTTCCCGAGCTCTATAAAAGAGCTCACAACCCCTCACTCGGCGCGCCAGTCCTCCGACAGACTGAGTC
GGCCGGTGGATCTACCGGTGGATCCACCATGGTGAGCAAGGGCGAGGAGCTGTTCACCGGGGTGGTGCCC
ATCCTGGTCGAGCTGGACGGCGACGTAAACGGCCACAAGTTCAGCGTGTCTGGCGAGGGCGAGGGCGATG
CCACCTACGGCAAGCTGACCCTGAAGTTCATCTGCACCACCGGCAAGCTGCCCGTGCCCTGGCCCACCCT
CGTGACCACCCTGACCTACGGCGTGCAGTGCTTCAGCCGCTACCCCGACCACATGAAGCAGCACGACTTC
TTCAAGTCCGCCATGCCCGAAGGCTACGTCCAGGAGCGCACCATCTTCTTCAAGGACGACGGCAACTACA
AGACCCGCGCCGAGGTGAAGTTCGAGGGCGACACCCTGGTGAACCGCATCGAGCTGAAGGGCATCGACTT
CAAGGAGGACGGCAACATCCTGGGGCACAAGCTGGAGTACAACTACAACAGCCACAACGTCTATATCATG
GCCGACAAGCAGAAGAACGGCATCAAGGCGAACTTCAAGATCCGCCACAACATCGAGGACGGCAGCGTGC
AGCTCGCCGACCACTACCAGCAGAACACCCCCATCGGCGACGGCCCCGTGCTGCTGCCCGACAACCACTA
CCTGAGCACCCAGTCCGCCCTGAGCAAAGACCCCAACGAGAAGCGCGATCACATGGTCCTGCTGGAGTTC
GTGACCGCCGCCGGGATCACTCTCGGCATGGACGAGCTGTACAAGTAATGACGTACGGCGGCCGCCTCGA
CTAGGGATAACAGGGTAATTGTTTGAATGAGGCTTCAGTACTTTACAGAATCGTTGCCTGCACATCTTGG
AAACACTTGCTGGGATTACTTCGACTTCTTAACCCAACAGAAGGCTCGAGAAGGTATATTGCTGTTGACA
GTGAGCGCGACCCTGTAGTACAGCAATAATAGTGAAGCCACAGATGTATTATTGCTGTACTACAGGGTCA
TGCCTACTGCCTCGGACTTCAAGGGGCTAGAATTCGAGCAATTATCTTGTTTACTAAAACTGAATACCTT
GCTATCTCTTTGATACATTTTTACAAAGCTGAATTAAAATGGTATAAATTAAATCACTTTTTTCAATTGA
CGCGTAATTCTACCGGGTAGGGGAGGCGCTTTTCCCAAGGCAGTCTGGAGCATGCGCTTTAGCAGCCCCG
CTGGGCACTTGGCGCTACACAAGTGGCCTCTGGCCTCGCACACATTCCACATCCACCGGTAGGCGCCAAC
CGGCTCCGTTCTTTGGTGGCCCCTTCGCGCCACCTTCTACTCCTCCCCTAGTCAGGAAGTTCCCCCCCGC
CCCGCAGCTCGCGTCGTGCAGGACGTGACAAATGGAAGTAGCACGTCTCACTAGTCTCGTGCAGATGGAC
AGCACCGCTGAGCAATGGAAGCGGGTAGGCCTTTGGGGCAGCGGCCAATAGCAGCTTTGCTCCTTCGCTT
TCTGGGCTCAGAGGCTGGGAAGGGGTGGGTCCGGGGGCGGGCTCAGGGGCGGGCTCAGGGGCGGGGCGGG
CGCCCGAAGGTCCTCCGGAGGCCCGGCATTCTGCACGCTTCAAAAGCGCACGTCTGCCGCGCTGTTCTCC
TCTTCCTCATCTCCGGGCCTTTCGACCTGCAGCCCAAGCTTACCATGACCGAGTACAAGCCCACGGTGCG
CCTCGCCACCCGCGACGACGTCCCCAGGGCCGTACGCACCCTCGCCGCCGCGTTCGCCGACTACCCCGCC
ACGCGCCACACCGTCGATCCGGACCGCCACATCGAGCGGGTCACCGAGCTGCAAGAACTCTTCCTCACGC
GCGTCGGGCTCGACATCGGCAAGGTGTGGGTCGCGGACGACGGCGCCGCGGTGGCGGTCTGGACCACGCC
GGAGAGCGTCGAAGCGGGGGCGGTGTTCGCCGAGATCGGCCCGCGCATGGCCGAGTTGAGCGGTTCCCGG
CTGGCCGCGCAGCAACAGATGGAAGGCCTCCTGGCGCCGCACCGGCCCAAGGAGCCCGCGTGGTTCCTGG
CCACCGTCGGCGTCTCGCCCGACCACCAGGGCAAGGGTCTGGGCAGCGCCGTCGTGCTCCCCGGAGTGGA
GGCGGCCGAGCGCGCCGGGGTGCCCGCCTTCCTGGAGACCTCCGCGCCCCGCAACCTCCCCTTCTACGAG
CGGCTCGGCTTCACCGTCACCGCCGACGTCGAGGTGCCCGAAGGACCGCGCACCTGGTGCATGACCCGCA
AGCCCGGTGCCTGACGCCCGCCCCACGACCCGCAGCGCCCGACCGAAAGGAGCGCACGACCCCATGCATG
TCGACTTCGAAACGCGTCTGGAACAATCAACCTCTGGATTACAAAATTTGTGAAAGATTGACTGGTATTC
TTAACTATGTTGCTCCTTTTACGCTATGTGGATACGCTGCTTTAATGCCTTTGTATCATGCTATTGCTTC
CCGTATGGCTTTCATTTTCTCCTCCTTGTATAAATCCTGGTTGCTGTCTCTTTATGAGGAGTTGTGGCCC
GTTGTCAGGCAACGTGGCGTGGTGTGCACTGTGTTTGCTGACGCAACCCCCACTGGTTGGGGCATTGCCA
CCACCTGTCAGCTCCTTTCCGGGACTTTCGCTTTCCCCCTCCCTATTGCCACGGCGGAACTCATCGCCGC
CTGCCTTGCCCGCTGCTGGACAGGGGCTCGGCTGTTGGGCACTGACAATTCCGTGGTGTTGTCGGGGAAG
CTGACGTCCTTTCCATGGCTGCTCGCCTGTGTTGCCACCTGGATTCTGCGCGGGACGTCCTTCTGCTACG
TCCCTTCGGCCCTCAATCCAGCGGACCTTCCTTCCCGCGGCCTGCTGCCGGCTCTGCGGCCTCTTCCGCG
TCTTCGCCTTCGCCCTCAGACGAGTCGGATCTCCCTTTGGGCCGCCTCCCCGCCTGGAATTAATTCTGCA
GTCGAGACCTAGAAAAACATGGAGCAATCACAAGTAGCAATACAGCAGCTACCAATGCTGATTGTGCCTG
GCTAGAAGCACAAGAGGAGGAGGAGGTGGGTTTTCCAGTCACACCTCAGGTACCTTTAAGACCAATGACT
TACAAGGCAGCTGTAGATCTTAGCCACTTTTTAAAAGAAAAGGGGGGACTGGAAGGGCTAATTCACTCCC
AACGAAGACAAGATCTGCTTTTTGCTTGTACTGGGTCTCTCTGGTTAGACCAGATCTGAGCCTGGGAGCT
CTCTGGCTAACTAGGGAACCCACTGCTTAAGCCTCAATAAAGCTTGCCTTGAGTGCTTCAAGTAGTGTGT
GCCCGTCTGTTGTGTGACTCTGGTAACTAGAGATCCCTCAGACCCTTTTAGTCAGTGTGGAAAATCTCTA
GCAGTAGTAGTTCATGTCATCTTATTATTCAGTATTTATAACTTGCAAAGAAATGAATATCAGAGAGTGA
GAGGAACTTGTTTATTGCAGCTTATAATGGTTACAAATAAAGCAATAGCATCACAAATTTCACAAATAAA
GCATTTTTTTCACTGCATTCTAGTTGTGGTTTGTCCAAACTCATCAATGTATCTTATCATGTCTGGCTCT
AGCTATCCCGCCCCTAACTCCGCCCATCCCGCCCCTAACTCCGCCCAGTTCCGCCCATTCTCCGCCCCAT
GGCTGACTAATTTTTTTTATTTATGCAGAGGCCGAGGCCGCCTCGGCCTCTGAGCTATTCCAGAAGTAGT
GAGGAGGCTTTTTTGGAGGCCTAGGGACGTACCCAATTCGCCCTATAGTGAGTCGTATTACGCGCGCTCA
CTGGCCGTCGTTTTACAACGTCGTGACTGGGAAAACCCTGGCGTTACCCAACTTAATCGCCTTGCAGCAC
ATCCCCCTTTCGCCAGCTGGCGTAATAGCGAAGAGGCCCGCACCGATCGCCCTTCCCAACAGTTGCGCAG
CCTGAATGGCGAATGGG
[124 nt withheld, positions 8488-8611]
C
[91 nt withheld, positions 8613-8703]
A
[49 nt withheld, positions 8705-8753]
CCTTTGACGTTGGAGTCCACGTTCTTT
[37 nt withheld, positions 8781-8817]
ACCCTATCTCGGTCTATTCTTTTGATTTATAAGGGATTTTGCCGATTTCGGCCTATTGGTTAAAAAATGA
GCTGATTTAACAAAAATTTAACGCGAATTTTAACAAAATATTAACGCTTACAATTTAGGTGGCACTTTTC
GGGGAAATGTG
Features (pLannotate 1.2.2; 28 found; start..end, strand, type, name):
      1..105     +  promoter       AmpR promoter: bla
    106..966     +  CDS            AmpR: β-lactamase; bla; confers resistance to ampicillin, carbenicillin, and related antibiotics
   1137..1725    +  rep_origin     ori: high-copy-number ColE1/pMB1/pBR322/pUC origin of replication
   1908..2000    +  CDS            lacI (fragment): lac repressor; lacI; The lac repressor binds to the lac operator to inhibit transcription in E. coli. This inhibition can be relieved by adding lactose or isopropyl-β-D-thiogalactopyranoside (IPTG).
   2013..2034    +  protein_bind   CAP binding site: CAP binding activates transcription in the presence of cAMP. E. coli catabolite activator protein
   2049..2079    +  promoter       lac promoter: promoter for the E. coli lac operon
   2087..2103    +  protein_bind   lac operator: The lac repressor binds to the lac operator to inhibit transcription in E. coli. This inhibition can be relieved by adding lactose or isopropyl-β-D-thiogalactopyranoside (IPTG). lac repressor encoded by lacI
   2148..2166    +  promoter       T3 promoter: promoter for bacteriophage T3 RNA polymerase
   2194..2420    +  promoter       RSV promoter: Rous sarcoma virus enhancer/promoter
   2421..2601    +  LTR            5' LTR (truncated): truncated 5' long terminal repeat (LTR) from HIV-1
   2648..2773    +  misc_feature   HIV-1 Ψ: packaging signal of human immunodeficiency virus type 1
   2757..3120    +  CDS            HIV-1 gag (fragment): gag protein from human immunodeficiency virus 1; gag
   3266..3499    +  misc_feature   RRE: The Rev response element (RRE) of HIV-1 allows for Rev-dependent mRNA export from the nucleus to the cytoplasm.
   3876..3976    +  CDS            Rev (fragment): human immunodeficiency virus 1 (HIV-1) Rev protein; rev; enhances nuclear export of unspliced and incompletely spliced viral mRNAs
   3995..4112    +  misc_feature   cPPT/CTS: central polypurine tract and central termination sequence of HIV-1
   4150..4551    +  promoter       SFFV promoter: spleen focus-forming virus long terminal repeat (LTR) promoter
   4579..5298    +  CDS            EGFP: the original enhanced GFP (Yang et al., 1996) mammalian codon-optimized
   5534..5660    +  ncRNA          3' miR-30a: sequence downstream of the 71-nt precursor of the human miR-30a microRNA (Zeng et al., 2002) miRNA
   5685..6184    +  promoter       PGK promoter: mouse phosphoglycerate kinase 1 promoter
   6205..6804    +  CDS            PuroR: puromycin N-acetyltransferase; pac from Streptomyces alboniger; confers resistance to puromycin
   6885..7473    +  misc_feature   WPRE: woodchuck hepatitis virus posttranscriptional regulatory element
   7490..7678    +  CDS            nef (fragment): NEF_HV1Z2 - Experimental evidence at protein level: Swiss-Prot protein existence level 1. Extracellular Nef protein targets CD4(+) T-lymphocytes for apoptosis by interacting with CXCR4 surface receptors. From Human immunodeficiency virus type 1 group M subtype D (isolate Z2/CDC-Z34) (HIV-1).
   7680..7913    +  LTR            3' LTR (ΔU3): self-inactivating 3' long terminal repeat (LTR) from HIV-1
   7985..8106    +  polyA_signal   SV40 poly(A) signal: SV40 polyadenylation signal
   8146..8281    +  rep_origin     SV40 ori: SV40 origin of replication
   8302..8320    -  promoter       T7 promoter: promoter for bacteriophage T7 RNA polymerase
   8328..8483    +  CDS            lacZα (fragment): LacZα fragment of β-galactosidase; lacZ fragment
   8488..8916    +  rep_origin     f1 ori (sequence partly withheld): f1 bacteriophage origin of replication; arrow indicates direction of (+) strand synthesis
