[The description below was written by a language model from this plasmid's Addgene catalogue record and pLannotate feature annotations shown in this document.]
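Description:
SGEP-sh-Hs-PHGDH-1957 is a third-generation, self-inactivating lentiviral plasmid on the pRRL backbone that delivers a microRNA-embedded shRNA against human PHGDH (phosphoglycerate dehydrogenase). It is propagated in E. coli through a high-copy ColE1/pUC-type origin with ampicillin selection (AmpR under its bla promoter), and it also carries an f1 origin plus residual cloning-vector elements (lac promoter/operator, lacZα fragment, T3 and T7 promoters). The record specifies a recombination-deficient growth strain, which is usual for LTR-containing plasmids. Although the catalogue lists the vector type as "Lentiviral, CRISPR", the stated purpose is shRNA, and no Cas gene or guide RNA scaffold appears in the feature table.

The viral genome is transcribed from an RSV promoter fused to a truncated HIV-1 5' LTR, making packaging Tat-independent. It includes the Ψ packaging signal with a gag fragment, the RRE for Rev-dependent export, and the cPPT/CTS. It ends in a ΔU3 3' LTR that inactivates LTR promoter activity after integration, followed by an SV40 poly(A) signal and SV40 origin. Inside the provirus, an SFFV promoter drives EGFP. The 97-bp shRNA insert appears to lie in the unannotated gap between EGFP and the annotated 3' miR-30a flank, although the hairpin and 5' flank are not themselves annotated. In that arrangement the hairpin is processed from the 3' untranslated region of the Pol II EGFP transcript, so fluorescence reports shRNA expression. A separate mouse PGK promoter drives puromycin N-acetyltransferase for selecting transduced cells, and a WPRE enhances transcript expression. The construct is suited to stable PHGDH knockdown in human cells, with transduced cells tracked by EGFP or selected with puromycin.
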