Addgene plasmid #188674: SGEP-sh-Hs-PHGDH-1957
Purpose: shRNA
Depositing lab: Lewis Cantley. Depositing organization: Cornell University.
Backbone
  Vector backbone: pRRL
  Vector type: Lentiviral, CRISPR
Growth in bacteria
  Bacterial resistance: Ampicillin, 100 μg/mL
  Growth temperature: 30°C
  Growth strain: NEB Stable
  Copy number: High Copy
Gene/Insert
  Gene/Insert name: shPHGDH
  gRNA/shRNA sequence: TGCTGTTGACAGTGAGCGCGACCCTGTAGTACAGCAATAATAGTGAAGCCACAGATGTATTATTGCTGTACTACAGGGTCATGCCTACTGCCTCGGA
  Species: H. sapiens (human)
  Insert size (bp): 97
  Mutation: WT
  Entrez Gene: PHGDH (a.k.a. 3-PGDH, 3PGDH, HEL-S-113, NLS, NLS1, PDG, PGAD, PGD, PGDH, PHGDHD, SERA)
  Cloning method: Restriction Enzyme; 5′ cloning site Unknown (unknown if destroyed)
Terms and licenses: Academic/Nonprofit Terms; Industry Terms: Not Available to Industry
How to cite: SGEP-sh-Hs-PHGDH-1957 was a gift from Lewis Cantley (Addgene plasmid # 188674 ; http://n2t.net/addgene:188674 ; RRID:Addgene_188674)
